>Addgene plasmid #232586 | pEHAC1-HA-BirA-GSGS-Traf6 | addgene full sequence | sequence record 464921 | Addgene NGS Result
ATGGTAATAGCGATGACTAATACGTAGATGTACTGCCAAGTAGGAAAGTCCCATAAGGTCATGTACTGGG
CATAATGCCAGGCGGGCCATTTACCGTCATTGACGTCAATAGGGGGCGTACTTGGCATATGATACACTTG
ATGTACTGCCAAGTGGGCAGTTTACCGTAAATACTCCACCCATTGACGTCAATGGAAAGTCCCTATTGGC
GTTACTATGGGAACATACGTCATTATTGACGTCAATGGGCGGGGGTCGTTGGGCGGTCAGCCAGGCGGGC
CATTTACCGTAAGTTATGTAACGCGGAACTCCATATATGGGCTATGAACTAATGACCCCGTAATTGATTA
CTATTAATAACTAATGCATGGCGGTAATACGGTTATCCACAGAATCAGGGGATAACGCAGGAAAGAACAT
GTGAGCAAAAGGCCAGCAAAAGGCCAGGAACCGTAAAAAGGCCGCGTTGCTGGCGTTTTTCCATAGGCTC
CGCCCCCCTGACGAGCATCACAAAAATCGACGCTCAAGTCAGAGGTGGCGAAACCCGACAGGACTATAAA
GATACCAGGCGTTTCCCCCTGGAAGCTCCCTCGTGCGCTCTCCTGTTCCGACCCTGCCGCTTACCGGATA
CCTGTCCGCCTTTCTCCCTTCGGGAAGCGTGGCGCTTTCTCATAGCTCACGCTGTAGGTATCTCAGTTCG
GTGTAGGTCGTTCGCTCCAAGCTGGGCTGTGTGCACGAACCCCCCGTTCAGCCCGACCGCTGCGCCTTAT
CCGGTAACTATCGTCTTGAGTCCAACCCGGTAAGACACGACTTATCGCCACTGGCAGCAGCCACTGGTAA
CAGGATTAGCAGAGCGAGGTATGTAGGCGGTGCTACAGAGTTCTTGAAGTGGTGGCCTAACTACGGCTAC
ACTAGAAGAACAGTATTTGGTATCTGCGCTCTGCTGAAGCCAGTTACCTTCGGAAAAAGAGTTGGTAGCT
CTTGATCCGGCAAACAAACCACCGCTGGTAGCGGTGGTTTTTTTGTTTGCAAGCAGCAGATTACGCGCAG
AAAAAAAGGATCTCAAGAAGATCCTTTGATCTTTTCTACGGGGTCTGACGCTCAGTGGAACGAAAACTCA
CGTTAAGGGATTTTGGTCATGAGATTATCAAAAAGGATCTTCACCTAGATCCTTTTAAATTAAAAATGAA
GTTTTAAATCAATCTAAAGTATATATGAGTAACCTGAGGCTATGGCAGGGCCTGCCGCCCCGACGTTGGC
TGCGAGCCCTGGGCCTTCACCCGAACTTGGGGGGTGGGGTGGGGAAAAGGAAGAAACGCGGGCGTATTGG
CCCCAATGGGGTCTCGGTGGGGTATCGACAGAGTGCCAGCCCTGGGACCGAACCCCGCGTTTATGAACAA
ACGACCCAACACCGTGCGTTTTATTCTGTCTTTTTATTGCCGTCATAGCGCGGGTTCCTTCCGGTATTGT
CTCCTTCCGTGTTTCAGTTAGCCTCCCCCTAGGGTGGGCGAAGAACTCCAGCATGAGATCCCCGCGCTGG
AGGATCATCCAGCCGGCGTCCCGGAAAACGATTCCGAAGCCCAACCTTTCATAGAAGGCGGCGGTGGAAT
CGAAATCTCGTGATGGCAGGTTGGGCGTCGCTTGGTCGGTCATTTCGAACCCCAGAGTCCCGCTCAGAAG
AACTCGTCAAGAAGGCGATAGAAGGCGATGCGCTGCGAATCGGGAGCGGCGATACCGTAAAGCACGAGGA
AGCGGTCAGCCCATTCGCCGCCAAGCTCTTCAGCAATATCACGGGTAGCCAACGCTATGTCCTGATAGCG
GTCCGCCACACCCAGCCGGCCACAGTCGATGAATCCAGAAAAGCGGCCATTTTCCACCATGATATTCGGC
AAGCAGGCATCGCCATGGGTCACGACGAGATCCTCGCCGTCGGGCATGCTCGCCTTGAGCCTGGCGAACA
GTTCGGCTGGCGCGAGCCCCTGATGCTCTTCGTCCAGATCATCCTGATCGACAAGACCGGCTTCCATCCG
AGTACGTGCTCGCTCGATGCGATGTTTCGCTTGGTGGTCGAATGGGCAGGTAGCCGGATCAAGCGTATGC
AGCCGCCGCATTGCATCAGCCATGATGGATACTTTCTCGGCAGGAGCAAGGTGAGATGACAGGAGATCCT
GCCCCGGCACTTCGCCCAATAGCAGCCAGTCCCTTCCCGCTTCAGTGACAACGTCGAGCACAGCTGCGCA
AGGAACGCCCGTCGTGGCCAGCCACGATAGCCGCGCTGCCTCGTCTTGCAGTTCATTCAGGGCACCGGAC
AGGTCGGTCTTGACAAAAAGAACCGGGCGCCCCTGCGCTGACAGCCGGAACACGGCGGCATCAGAGCAGC
CGATTGTCTGTTGTGCCCAGTCATAGCCGAATAGCCTCTCCACCCAAGCGGCCGGAGAACCTGCGTGCAA
TCCATCTTGTTCAATCATGCGAAACGATCCTCATCCTGTCTCTTGATCGATCTTTGCAAAAGCCTAGGCC
TCCAAAAAAGCCTCCTCACTACTTCTGGAATAGCTCAGAGGCCGAGGCGGCCTCGGCCTCTGCATAAATA
AAAAAAATTAGTCAGCCATGGGGCGGAGAATGGGCGGAACTGGGCGGAGTTAGGGGCGGGATGGGCGGAG
TTAGGGGCGGGACTATGGTTGCTGACTAATTGAGATGCATGCTTTGCATACTTCTGCCTGCTGGGGAGCC
TGGGGACTTTCCACACCTGGTTGCTGACTAATTGAGATGCATGCTTTGCATACTTCTGCCTGCTGGGGAG
CCTGGGGACTTTCCACACCCTAACTGACACACATTCCACAGCTGGTTCTTTCCGCCTCAGGACTCTTCCT
TTTTCAATATTATTGAAGCATTTATCAGGGTTATTGTCTCATGAGCGGATACATATTTGAATGTATTTAG
AAAAATAAACAAATAGGGGTTCCGCGCACATTTCCCCGAAAAGTGCCACCTG
[124 nt withheld, positions 2993-3116]
C
[91 nt withheld, positions 3118-3208]
A
[49 nt withheld, positions 3210-3258]
CCTTTGACGTTGGAGTCCACGTTCTTT
[37 nt withheld, positions 3286-3322]
ACCCTATCTCGGTCTATTCTTTTGATTTATAAGGGATTTTGCCGATTTCGGCCTATTGGTTAAAAAATGA
GCTGATTTAACAAAAATTTAACGCGAATTTTAACAAAATATTAACGCTTACAATTTACGCCTTAAGATAC
ATTGATGAGTTTGGACAAACCACAACTAGAATGCAGTGAAAAAAATGCTTTATTTGTGAAATTTGTGATG
CTATTGCTTTATTTGTAACCATTATAAGCTGCAATAAACAAGTTAACAACAACAATTGCATTCATTTTAT
GTTTCAGGTTCAGGGGGAGGTGTGGGAGGTTTTTTAAAGCAAGTAAAACCTCTACAAATGTGGTATGGCT
GATTATGATCAGTTATCTAGATCCGGTGGATCCTCACTATACCCCTGCATCAGTACTTCGTGGCTGAAAA
CCCTCCCTCCGAAGGCTACCCATGTCAAAGCGGGTGGAGACCTCACAGCGCACTAATAATGTGTCATCCT
TAATGAAAGTTCTTTGTCTTAGGGCTTCCAGATGCATAAAAGTTACATAGCCAAAACCTTTTGGGTTCCG
TGGGATTGTGGGTCGCTGGAAAGCAAGCAGCTCTGGTTTGGCATCCATTATCTCTTCGTGGTTTTGCCTT
ACAGGTGCTTCAGACTGATCAAGAATTGTAAGGCGTATTGTACCCTGGAAGGGCCAAGGGAGGTGGCTGT
CATATTCTCCTTGCATTGTGTGGACAAAAAGGGATATATAGTTTGCACAGCGCTGAGCAGTCGGTAACTG
AAGGTGCAAGCGCATGCACAGTTTGTACCCGGGTTTGCCAGTGTAGAATCCAGGGCTATGAATCACAACA
GGTTTCTCCTCTTCTTGACATTTCAAATGCATTCCAAAGTTGCCAATCTTCCAAATATAAATTCCATTGC
ACTGCTGTGCTTCGATTTCAGCAACTTTGTCCTCAAGGGTTCGAATGGTTCGTTTGAGCTCACTTACATA
CATACTCTGAGTTTCCATTTTAGCAGTCAGCTCCCGGATTTGATGGTCTTGTCTTACAAGGCGACCCTCT
AACTGGTGAATAGTTTCCTGGAAATTCCGGACCTCTGAGATATACCCAGAGTCGGGTATAACGCTCAAAC
TATGAACAGCCTGGGCCAACATTCTCATGTGTGACTGGGTGTTCTCTTGTAGGTGGCGTGCCAAGTGATT
CCTCTGCATCTTTTCATGGCAACCAAAAGTACTGAATGTGCATGGAATTGGGGCTGTAGGGCAGTCTAGA
TCATAATGATTAGGCATCTGTTCTCTGATGAGTATAGTATTGCAGTATTCACAGATGACATTTGCCAAAG
GACAGTTCTGGTCATGGATCTCTTTATCTTCAAATGCCATTGATGCAGCACAGTTGTCACAAGAAACCTG
TCTCCTTGGACAATCCTTCAGAATGTGAATATTAATATGGAATTTTTGGAAGGGACGCTGGCATTGGGGA
CAATCCATAAGAGCAAACTCACAATGTGCTTGATGATCCTCAAGATGTCTCAGTTCCATCTTGTGCAAAC
AACCTTCATTTGGACATTTCACCATCAGAGAAAGAATCTCACGTTTTGCAAAATTGTCTGGAAATAGTTG
ATTTTCCAGCAGTATTTCATTGTCAACTGGACATTTGTGACCTGCATCCCTTATTGATTTTATGATGCAG
GCTTTGCAGAACCTATGGCCGCATGGCGTTTGCACTGCTTCTCGTAATGCCATCAAGCAGATGGGGCATT
CATACTTGCTTTCCAGGGGTGGGTCAAACTCTACATCATATCCCTGGATCTCCTCCATAAATGAGCTGGA
GAGGTTCCCCGTGCTGGCAGTTCCACCCACACTATCATCTTTTGTTACAGCGCTACAGGAGCTGGCCATG
GCCACACAGCAGTCACTTTCAGACTGGCTGGATCCACAGCTGTTTTCACAGTTTAGCAGACTCATGGAGC
CGGAGCCGGTACCGTCGACTGCAGAATTCGAAGCTTGTTTTTCTGCACTACGCAGGGATATTTCACCGCC
CATCCAGGGTTTTATTATTCCATCCTGCTCAAGTAATAAAGCCCCCTGTTTGTCTATTCCGCGTGAAATG
CCAAATATTTCTTTATCACCAATGATAAGTTTCACTGGGCGATTAATAAAATTATCCAGCTTTTCCCAGC
GCGACAGATAAGGTGCCAATCCTTCTTGTTCGAAGAGTTCCAACGCAGCACGTAATTCACGTATTAGCAT
GGCCGCCAACGTATTACGATCGAGATTGATCCCCGCTTCCTGCAGCGTGATCCACCCCTGATTAACGACA
CTCTCTTCAACACGGCGCATTGCCATGTTGATCCCGGCTCCAATGACTATTTGCGCCGCATCGCCAGTTT
TGCCAGTCAGCTCCACCAGAATGCCTGCCAGCTTGCGATCCTGCAGATAGAGGTCATTAGGCCATTTAAC
ACGAACTTTATCTGCACCCAGCTTGCGTAATACTTCCGCCATCACGATACCGATAACCAGACTTAAACCA
ATCGCCGCCGCCGGGCCTTGTTCCAGACGCCAGAACATCGACAAATATAAGTTTGCGCCAAAAGGCGAAA
ACCATTTCCGACCCCGGCGACCACGGCCAGCCTGCTGGTATTCTGCAATGCAAGCATCGCCCGATTTAAG
CTCTCCGATACGATCAAGAAGGTACTGATTCGTGGAGTCAATCACAGGCAGCACGGCTACACTACCGCCA
TCCAGCTGACCCAATATCTGTTTAGCATTAAGTAACTGGATAGGCTCAGGCAGGCTGTATCCTTTACCCG
GAACGGTAAAGACATCAACGCCCCAGTCACGCAGTGTCTGAATGTGTTTATTAATAGCCGCCCGGCTCAT
TCCCAGCGTTTCACCCAACTGCTCGCCAGAGTGAAATTCACCGTTCGCTAACAGGGCAATCAATTTCAGT
GGCACGGTGTTATCCTTCATCCCTCGAGATCTGAGTCCGGAAGCGTAGTCTGGGACGTCGTATGGGTACA
TGGTGGCGACCGGTAGCGCTAGCGGATCTGACGGTTCACTAAACCAGCTCTGCTTATATAGACCTCCCAC
CGTACACGCCTACCGCCCATTTGCGTCAATGGGGCGGAGTTGTTACGACATTTTGGAAAGTCCCGTTGAT
TTTGGTGCCAAAACAAACTCCCATTGACGTCAATGGGGTGGAGACTTGGAAATCCCCGTGAGTCAAACCG
CTATCCACGCCCATTGATGTACTGCCAAAACCGCATCACC
Features (pLannotate 1.2.2; 16 found; start..end, strand, type, name):
    478..1066    -  rep_origin     ori: high-copy-number ColE1/pMB1/pBR322/pUC origin of replication
   1288..1304    +  polyA_signal   bGH poly(A) signal (fragment): bovine growth hormone polyadenylation signal
   1395..1442    -  polyA_signal   HSV TK poly(A) signal: herpes simplex virus thymidine kinase polyadenylation signal (Cole and Stacy, 1985)
   1501..1653    -  CDS            ble (fragment): BLE_KLEPN - Experimental evidence at protein level: Swiss-Prot protein existence level 1. Binding protein with a strong affinity to the bleomycin family of antibiotics. Binds to CL990; an antimitotic-antibiotic compound. From Klebsiella pneumoniae.
   1674..2468    -  CDS            NeoR/KanR: aminoglycoside phosphotransferase from Tn5; aph(3')-II (or nptII); confers resistance to neomycin, kanamycin, and G418 (Geneticin®)
   2503..2860    -  promoter       SV40 promoter: SV40 enhancer and early promoter
   2862..2966    -  promoter       AmpR promoter: bla
   2993..3421    +  rep_origin     f1 ori (sequence partly withheld): f1 bacteriophage origin of replication; arrow indicates direction of (+) strand synthesis
   3455..3576    -  polyA_signal   SV40 poly(A) signal: SV40 polyadenylation signal
   3599..3683    -  CDS            large T antigen (fragment): large T antigen from SV40 (simian virus 40)
   3712..5277    -  CDS            TRAF6: TRAF6_HUMAN - Also known as RNF85. Experimental evidence at protein level: Swiss-Prot protein existence level 1. E3 ubiquitin ligase that, together with UBE2N and UBE2V1, mediates the synthesis of 'Lys-63'-linked-polyubiquitin chains conjugated to proteins, such as IKBKG, IRAK1, AKT1 and AKT2. Also mediates ubiquitination of free/unanchored polyubiquitin chain that leads to MAP3K7 activation. Leads to the activation of NF-kappa-B and JUN. May be essential for the formation of functional osteoclasts. Seems to also play a role in dendritic cells (DCs) maturation and/or activation. Represses c-My
   5289..5319    -  misc_feature   MCS (fragment): multiple cloning site
   5320..6282    -  CDS            birA: BIRA_ECOLI - Also known as bioR, dhbB. Experimental evidence at protein level: Swiss-Prot protein existence level 1. Acts both as a biotin--[acetyl-CoA-carboxylase] ligase and a biotin-operon repressor. In the presence of ATP, BirA activates biotin to form the BirA-biotinyl-5'-adenylate (BirA-bio-5'-AMP or holoBirA) complex. HoloBirA can either transfer the biotinyl moiety to the biotin carboxyl carrier protein (BCCP) subunit of acetyl-CoA carboxylase, or bind to the biotin operator site and inhibit transcription of the operon. From Escherichia coli (strain K12).
   6285..6307    -  misc_feature   MCS (fragment): multiple cloning site
   6378..6581    -  promoter       CMV promoter: human cytomegalovirus (CMV) immediate early promoter
   6582..303     -  enhancer       CMV enhancer (across the origin): human cytomegalovirus immediate early enhancer
