[The description below was written by a language model from this plasmid's Addgene catalogue record and pLannotate feature annotations shown in this document.]
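Description:
pEHAC1-HA-BirA-GSGS-Traf6 is a mammalian expression plasmid of about 6.6 kb built on the pEHAC1 backbone. It is propagated in E. coli from a high-copy ColE1/pUC-type origin and selected with kanamycin. Resistance comes from a Tn5 NeoR/KanR (aminoglycoside phosphotransferase) gene placed behind tandem bacterial (AmpR/bla) and SV40 early promoters and followed by an HSV TK polyadenylation signal. This arrangement lets the same marker give kanamycin resistance in bacteria and, in principle, G418 resistance in mammalian cells. An f1 origin is also present, and the annotation picks up short fragments of a ble gene and a bGH poly(A) signal that appear to be backbone remnants.

The expression cassette is driven by the human CMV immediate-early enhancer and promoter and terminated by an SV40 polyadenylation signal. It encodes the E. coli biotin ligase BirA fused upstream of full-length human TRAF6, so that BirA sits at the N-terminus of TRAF6, with a short GSGS linker between the two according to the catalogue entry. The record also lists an N-terminal HA epitope tag for detection. Neither the tag nor the linker is called as a separate feature in the table, which shows only multiple-cloning-site fragments flanking birA.

TRAF6 is a RING-type E3 ubiquitin ligase that assembles Lys-63-linked polyubiquitin chains and activates NF-κB signalling. Tethering BirA to it supports the ubiquitin-specific, proximity-based biotin labelling approach described in the associated publication, which aims to identify ubiquitin ligase substrates. The record does not detail the partner components of that system.
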