Addgene plasmid #232586: pEHAC1-HA-BirA-GSGS-Traf6
Purpose: Express BirA tagged to the N-terminus of TRAF6 with a GSGS linker between BirA and TRAF6.
Depositing lab: Sagar Bhogaraju. Depositing organization: European Molecular Biology Laboratory (EMBL), Grenoble. Publication: A ubiquitin-specific, proximity-based labeling approach for the identification of ubiquitin ligase substrates. Mukhopadhyay U, Levantovsky S, Carusone TM, Gharbi S, Stein F, Behrends C, Bhogaraju S. Sci Adv. 2024 Aug 9;10(32):eadp3000. doi: 10.1126/sciadv.adp3000. Epub 2024 Aug 9. PubMed 39121224.
Backbone
  Vector backbone: pEHAC1
  Vector type: Mammalian Expression
Growth in bacteria
  Bacterial resistance: Kanamycin, 50 μg/mL
  Growth temperature: 37°C
  Growth strain: DH5alpha
  Copy number: Unknown
Gene/Insert
  Gene/Insert name: BirA -TRAF6
  Species: H. sapiens (human)
  Entrez Gene: TRAF6 (a.k.a. MGC:3310, RNF85)
  Tag / fusion protein: HA (N terminal on insert)
Terms and licenses: Academic/Nonprofit Terms; Industry Terms: Not Available to Industry
How to cite: pEHAC1-HA-BirA-GSGS-Traf6 was a gift from Sagar Bhogaraju (Addgene plasmid # 232586 ; http://n2t.net/addgene:232586 ; RRID:Addgene_232586)
